>Addgene plasmid #62835 | pHL2027 | addgene partial sequence | sequence record 112665 | GFP-R 5'-CCATCTAATTCAACAAGAATTGGGACAAC-3'
CATGCTCGCGCCAACAATTCCACACATAGTTTTTGATTCCGATTTATATCGTTGTCGGTCAACCTGTATG
CCCGTTTTTTCGGGCGCCCCGAGCCTTGTAGAGAGTGGGGTTATTTTTATAGTTACTGCTTGTGGGAGGG
AGATTATGTTATCTCCTCATCCCATGTGACCGGGTTAGCCGGCCAGAATCACTTTTTCTTTACCGGACGA
CGCCAGCCTTCTTTCTGAGTCTGCGGCACACGGTCGACAGTATCTCTATCACTGATAGGGATGTCAATCT
CTATCACTGATAGGGACTCGAGGTGAAGACGAAAGGGCCTCGTGATACGCCTATTTTTATAGGTTAATGT
CATGATAATAATGGTTTCTTAGACGTCAGGTGGCACTTTTCGGGGAAATGTGCGCGGAACCCCTATTTGT
TTATTTTTCTAAATACATTCAAATATGTATCCGCTCATGAGACAATAACCCTGATAAATGCTTCAATAAT
ATTGAAAAAGGAAGAGTATGAGTATTCAACATTTCCGTGTCGCCCTTATTCCCTTTTTTGCGGCATTTTG
CCTTCCTGTTTTTGCTCACCCAGAAACGCTGGTGAAAGTAAAAGATGCTGAAGATCAGTTGGGTGCACGA
GTGGGTTACATCGAACTGGATCTCAACAGCGGTAAGATCCTTGAGAGTTTTCGCCCCGAAGAACGTTTTC
CAATGATGAGCACTTTTAAAGTTCTGCTATGTGGCGCGGTATTATCCCGTATTGACGCCGGGCAAGAGCA
ACTCGGTCGCCGCATACACTATTCTCAGAATGACTTGGTTGAGTACTCACCAGTCACAGAAAAGCATCTT
ACGGATGGCATGACAGTAAGAGAATTATGCAGTGCTGCCATAACCATGAGTGATAACACTGCGGCCAACT
TACTTCTGACAACGATCGGAGGACCGAAGGAGCTAACC
