[The description below was written by a language model from this plasmid's Addgene catalogue record.]
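Description:
pHL2027 is a bacterial expression and synthetic biology plasmid built on a laboratory-made backbone that is otherwise undefined in the record apart from its ColE1 origin of replication. It is propagated in E. coli under ampicillin selection through an AmpR marker. The copy number is listed as unknown, and no feature table or total size is provided.

The plasmid carries two independently controlled expression cassettes. In the first, the PLlacO-1 promoter, a synthetic lac operator-regulated promoter that is repressed by LacI and typically induced with IPTG, drives hfq preceded by a leader designated "T710", with transcription ended by a T1 terminator. The record does not explain the T710 leader further; the name suggests a phage T7 gene 10-type translation leader, but this is an inference. In the second cassette, the PLtetO-1 promoter, which is repressed by TetR and normally induced with anhydrotetracycline, drives a fusion in which the glmS leader is placed at the N-terminal side of gfp, followed by T1T2 terminators. Both promoters depend on repressors that the record does not list as plasmid-borne, so they are presumably supplied by the host strain.

Together these parts allow the level of the RNA chaperone Hfq to be tuned independently of a fluorescent reporter whose expression reflects regulation acting through the glmS leader, a known target of small RNA control. This matches the associated study of how Hfq concentration affects small RNA activity, including suppression of that activity at high Hfq levels. The small RNA itself is not listed as part of this construct.
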