Addgene plasmid #62835: pHL2027
Purpose: Lim Lab plasmid: AmpR + PLlacO-1::T710 hfq::T1terminator + PLtetO-1::glmS::gfp::T1T2 terminator + ColE1
Depositing lab: Han Lim. Depositing organization: University of California, Berkeley. Publication: Paradoxical suppression of small RNA activity at high Hfq concentrations due to random-order binding. Sagawa S, Shin JE, Hussein R, Lim HN. Nucleic Acids Res. 2015 Aug 10. pii: gkv777. 10.1093/nar/gkv777 PubMed 26261213.
Backbone
  Vector backbone: unknown-ColE1 ori
  Backbone manufacturer: Lim Lab
  Vector type: Bacterial Expression, Synthetic Biology
Growth in bacteria
  Bacterial resistance: Ampicillin, 100 μg/mL
  Growth temperature: 37°C
  Growth strain: DH5alpha
  Copy number: Unknown
Gene/Insert 1
  Gene/Insert name: T710 hfq leader
  Promoter: pLlacO-1
  Cloning method: Unknown
  Sequencing primers: 5′ unknown; 3′ T1ter-rev
Gene/Insert 2
  Gene/Insert name: gfp
  Promoter: pLtetO-1
  Tag / fusion protein: glmS leader (N terminal on insert)
  Cloning method: Unknown
  Sequencing primers: 5′ unknown; 3′ GFP-R
Terms and licenses: Academic/Nonprofit Terms; Industry Terms: Not Available to Industry
How to cite: pHL2027 was a gift from Han Lim (Addgene plasmid # 62835 ; http://n2t.net/addgene:62835 ; RRID:Addgene_62835)
